>Addgene plasmid #85097 | pHPro51 | depositor full sequence | sequence record 164474 | pHPro51 sequence 2254 bps
ACGGAAGATCACTTCGCAGAATAAATAAATCCTGGTGTCCCTGTTGATACCGGGAAGCCCTGGGCCAACT
TTTGGCGAAAATGAGACGTTGATCGGCACGTAAGAGGTTCCAACTTTCACCATAATGAAATAAGATCACT
ACCGGGCGTATTTTTTGAGTTATCGAGATTTTCAGGAGCTAAGGAAGCTAAAATGGAGAAAAAAATCACT
GGATATACCACCGTTGATATATCCCAATGGCATCGTAAAGAACATTTTGAGGCATTTCAGTCAGTTGCTC
AATGTACCTATAACCAGACCGTTCAGCTGGATATTACGGCCTTTTTAAAGACCGTAAAGAAAAATAAGCA
CAAGTTTTATCCGGCCTTTATTCACATTCTTGCCCGCCTGATGAATGCTCATCCGGAATTTCGTATGGCA
ATGAAAGACGGTGAGCTGGTGATATGGGATAGTGTTCACCCTTGTTACACCGTTTTCCATGAGCAAACTG
AAACGTTTTCATCGCTCTGGAGTGAATACCACGACGATTTCCGGCAGTTTCTACACATATATTCGCAAGA
TGTGGCGTGTTACGGTGAAAACCTGGCCTATTTCCCTAAAGGGTTTATTGAGAATATGTTTTTCGTCTCA
GCCAATCCCTGGGTGAGTTTCACCAGTTTTGATTTAAACGTGGCCAATATGGACAACTTCTTCGCCCCCG
TTTTCACCATGGGCAAATATTATACGCAAGGCGACAAGGTGCTGATGCCGCTGGCGATTCAGGTTCATCA
TGCCGTCTGTGATGGCTTCCATGTCGGCAGAATGCTTAATGAATTACAACAGTACTGCGATGAGTGGCAG
GGCGGGGCGTAATTTTTTTAAGGCAGTTATTGGTGCCCTTAAACGCCTGGTGCTACGCCTGAATAAGTGA
TAATAAGCGGATGAATGGCAGAAATTCAGCTTGGCCCAGTGCCAAGCTCCAATACGCAAACCGCCTCTCC
CCGCGCGTTGGCCGATTCATTAATGCAGCTGGCACGACAGGTTTCCCGACTGGAAAGCGGGCAGTGAGCG
CAACGCAATTAATGTGAGTTAGCTCACTCATTAGGCACCCCAGGCTTTACACTTTATGCTTCCGGCTCGT
ATGTTGTGTGGAATTGTGAGCGGATAACAATTTCACACAGGAAACAGCTATGACCATGATTACGAATTGG
TCTCGGGAGGTGGCGGTTCCCCTCCACCTCCACCGCGAGACCGATCCTCTAGAGTCGACCTGCAGGCATG
CAAGCTTGGCACTGGCCGTCGTTTTACAACGTCGTGACTGGGAAAACCCTGGCGTTACCCAACTTAATCG
CCTTGCAGCACATCCCCCTTTCGCCAGCTGGCGTAATAGCGAAGAGGCCCGCACCGATCGCCCTTCCCAA
CAGTTGCGCAGCCTGAATGGCGAATGAGCTTCTTCCGCTTCCTCGCTCACTGACTCGCTGCGCTCGGTCG
TTCGGCTGCGGCGAGCGGTATCAGCTCACTCAAAGGCGGTAATACGGTTATCCACAGAATCAGGGGATAA
CGCAGGAAAGAACATGTGAGCAAAAGGCCAGCAAAAGGCCAGGAACCGTAAAAAGGCCGCGTTGCTGGCG
TTTTTCCATAGGCTCCGCCCCCCTGACGAGCATCACAAAAATCGACGCTCAAGTCAGAGGTGGCGAAACC
CGACAGGACTATAAAGATACCAGGCGTTTCCCCCTGGAAGCTCCCTCGTGCGCTCTCCTGTTCCGACCCT
GCCGCTTACCGGATACCTGTCCGCCTTTCTCCCTTCGGGAAGCGTGGCGCTTTCTCAATGCTCACGCTGT
AGGTATCTCAGTTCGGTGTAGGTCGTTCGCTCCAAGCTGGGCTGTGTGCACGAACCCCCCGTTCAGCCCG
ACCGCTGCGCCTTATCCGGTAACTATCGTCTTGAGTCCAACCCGGTAAGACACGACTTATCGCCACTGGC
AGCAGCCACTGGTAACAGGATTAGCAGAGCGAGGTATGTAGGCGGTGCTACAGAGTTCTTGAAGTGGTGG
CCTAACTACGGCTACACTAGAAGGACAGTATTTGGTATCTGCGCTCTGCTGAAGCCAGTTACCTTCGGAA
AAAGAGTTGGTAGCTCTTGATCCGGCAAACAAACCACCGCTGGTAGCGGTGGTTTTTTTGTTTGCAAGCA
GCAGATTACGCGCAGAAAAAAAGGATCTCAAGAAGATCCTTTGATCTTTTCTACGGGGTCTGACGCTCAG
TGGAACTCCGTCGA
Features (pLannotate 1.2.2; 9 found; start..end, strand, type, name):
     90..192     +  promoter       cat promoter: promoter of the E. coli cat gene encoding chloramphenicol acetyltransferase
    193..849     +  CDS            cat: CAT_ECOLX - Experimental evidence at protein level: Swiss-Prot protein existence level 1. This enzyme is an effector of chloramphenicol resistance in bacteria. From Escherichia coli. This protein is used as a marker in many commonly used cloning vectors, such as pACYC184.
    959..1047    +  CDS            lacI (fragment): lac repressor; lacI; The lac repressor binds to the lac operator to inhibit transcription in E. coli. This inhibition can be relieved by adding lactose or isopropyl-β-D-thiogalactopyranoside (IPTG).
   1060..1081    +  protein_bind   CAP binding site: CAP binding activates transcription in the presence of cAMP. E. coli catabolite activator protein
   1096..1126    +  promoter       lac promoter: promoter for the E. coli lac operon
   1134..1150    +  protein_bind   lac operator: The lac repressor binds to the lac operator to inhibit transcription in E. coli. This inhibition can be relieved by adding lactose or isopropyl-β-D-thiogalactopyranoside (IPTG). lac repressor encoded by lacI
   1233..1267    +  misc_feature   MCS (fragment): pUC18/19 multiple cloning site
   1270..1424    +  CDS            lacZα (fragment): LacZα fragment of β-galactosidase; lacZ fragment
   1613..2201    -  rep_origin     ori: high-copy-number ColE1/pMB1/pBR322/pUC origin of replication
