[The description below was written by a language model from this plasmid's Addgene catalogue record and pLannotate feature annotations shown in this document.]
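Description:
pHPro51 is a small bacterial cloning plasmid (about 2.25 kb) built on the TaKaRa pHSG398 backbone, a pUC-style vector that carries chloramphenicol rather than ampicillin resistance. It is maintained in E. coli at high copy number through a ColE1/pMB1/pUC-type origin of replication. Selection relies on the cat gene, encoding chloramphenicol acetyltransferase, expressed from its native promoter. The rest of the backbone is the usual lac cloning region: a remnant of lacI, a CAP binding site, the lac promoter and operator, a partial pUC18/19 multiple cloning site and a fragment of lacZα. Only fragments of the polylinker and lacZα are annotated, which fits with an insert placed in this region, and the listed M13 forward and reverse sequencing primers flank that site.

The payload is a 44 bp synthetic insert encoding a short peptide linker, four glycines and a serine followed by five prolines (Gly4SerPro5, or G4SP5). This combines a flexible glycine-serine segment with a more rigid polyproline stretch. The insert itself was not picked up by the automated feature annotation, and the record gives no cloning method. The stated purpose is only "1st Pro5", which suggests that the plasmid holds the first Pro5 linker unit in a series of linker modules, although the record does not spell this out. No fusion partner or dedicated expression cassette is described, so the construct appears to be a storage and subcloning intermediate for the linker sequence. The associated publication concerns immobilising a bacterial cytochrome P450 monooxygenase system on a solid support, so the linker was presumably intended for assembling fusion proteins in that work.
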