Addgene plasmid #85097: pHPro51
Purpose: 1st Pro5
Depositing lab: Teruyuki Nagamune. Depositing organization: The University of Tokyo. Publication: Immobilization of a Bacterial Cytochrome P450 Monooxygenase System on a Solid Support. Tan CY, Hirakawa H, Suzuki R, Haga T, Iwata F, Nagamune T. Angew Chem Int Ed Engl. 2016 Oct 26. doi: 10.1002/anie.201608033. PubMed 27781345.
Backbone
  Vector backbone: pHSG398
  Backbone manufacturer: TaKaRa
  Backbone size w/o insert (bp): 2210
  Total vector size (bp): 2254
  Modifications to backbone: N/A
  Vector type: Cloning vector
Growth in bacteria
  Bacterial resistance: Chloramphenicol, 25 μg/mL
  Growth temperature: 37°C
  Growth strain: DH5alpha
  Copy number: High Copy
Gene/Insert
  Gene/Insert name: Gly-Gly-Gly-Gly-Ser-Pro-Pro-Pro-Pro-Pro (alt names: Gly4SerPro5; G4SP5)
  Species: Synthetic
  Insert size (bp): 44
  Cloning method: Unknown
  Sequencing primers: 5′ M13 Reverse; 3′ M13 (-40)
Terms and licenses: Academic/Nonprofit Terms; Industry Terms: Not Available to Industry
How to cite: pHPro51 was a gift from Teruyuki Nagamune (Addgene plasmid # 85097 ; http://n2t.net/addgene:85097 ; RRID:Addgene_85097)
