>Addgene plasmid #85097 | pHPro51 | addgene partial sequence | sequence record 167197 | L4440 5'-AGCGAGTCAGTGAGCGAG-3'
GCCATTCAGGCTGCGCAACTGTTGGGAAGGGCGATCGGTGCGGGCCTCTTCGCTATTACGCCAGCTGGCG
AAAGGGGGATGTGCTGCAAGGCGATTAAGTTGGGTAACGCCAGGGTTTTCCCAGTCACGACGTTGTAAAA
CGACGGCCAGTGCCAAGCTTGCATGCCTGCAGGTCGACTCTAGAGGATCGGTCTCGCGGTGGAGGTGGAG
GGGAACCGCCACCTCCCGAGACCAATTCGTAATCATGGTCATAGCTGTTTCCTGTGTGAAATTGTTATCC
GCTCACAATTCCACACAACATACGAGCCGGAAGCATAAAGTGTAAAGCCTGGGGTGCCTAATGAGTGAGC
TAACTCACATTAATTGCGTTGCGCTCACTGCCCGCTTTCCAGTCGGGAAACCTGTCGTGCCAGCTGCATT
AATGAATCGGCCAACGCGCGGGGAGAGGCGGTTTGCGTATTGGAGCTTGGCACTGGGCCAAGCTGAATTT
CTGCCATTCATCCGCTTATTATCACTTATTCAGGCGTAGCAACCAGGCGTTTAAGGGCACCAATAACTGC
CTTAAAAAAATTACGCCCCGCCCTGCCACTCATCGCAGTACTGTTGTAATTCATTAAGCATTCTGCCGAC
ATGGAAGCCATCACAAACGGCATGATGAACCTGAATCGCCAGCGGCATCAGCACCTTGTCGCCTTGCGTA
TAATATTTGCCCATGGTGAAAACGGGGGCGAAGAAGTTGTCCATATTGGCCACGTTTAAATCAAAACTGG
TGAAACTCACCCAGGGATTGGCTGAGACGAAAAACATATTCTCAATAAACCCTTTAGGGAAATAGGCCAG
GTTTTCACCGTAACACGCCACATCTTGCGAATATATGTGTAGAAACTGCCGGAAATCGTCGTGGTATTCA
CTCCAGAGCGATGAAAACGTTTCAGTTTGCTCATGGAAAACGGTGTAACAAGGGTGAACACTATCCCATA
TCACCAGCTCACCGTCTTTCATTGCCATAC
