>Addgene plasmid #85097 | pHPro51 | addgene partial sequence | sequence record 167199 | CAT-F2 5'-ccgttttcaccatgggcaa-3'
GTGCTGATGCCGCTGGCGATTCAGGTTCATCATGCCGTTTGTGATGGCTTCCATGTCGGCAGAATGCTTA
ATGAATTACAACAGTACTGCGATGAGTGGCAGGGCGGGGCGTAATTTTTTTAAGGCAGTTATTGGTGCCC
TTAAACGCCTGGTTGCTACGCCTGAATAAGTGATAATAAGCGGATGAATGGCAGAAATTCAGCTTGGCCC
AGTGCCAAGCTCCAATACGCAAACCGCCTCTCCCCGCGCGTTGGCCGATTCATTAATGCAGCTGGCACGA
CAGGTTTCCCGACTGGAAAGCGGGCAGTGAGCGCAACGCAATTAATGTGAGTTAGCTCACTCATTAGGCA
CCCCAGGCTTTACACTTTATGCTTCCGGCTCGTATGTTGTGTGGAATTGTGAGCGGATAACAATTTCACA
CAGGAAACAGCTATGACCATGATTACGAATTGGTCTCGGGAGGTGGCGGTTCCCCTCCACCTCCACCGCG
AGACCGATCCTCTAGAGTCGACCTGCAGGCATGCAAGCTTGGCACTGGCCGTCGTTTTACAACGTCGTGA
CTGGGAAAACCCTGGCGTTACCCAACTTAATCGCCTTGCAGCACATCCCCCTTTCGCCAGCTGGCGTAAT
AGCGAAGAGGCCCGCACCGATCGCCCTTCCCAACAGTTGCGCAGCCTGAATGGCGAATGAGCTTCTTCCG
CTTCCTCGCTCACTGACTCGCTGCGCTCGGTCGTTCGGCTGCGGCGAGCGGTATCAGCTCACTCAAAGGC
GGTAATACGGTTATCCACAGAATCAGGGGATAACGCAGGAAAGAACATGTGAGCAAAAGGCCAGCAAAAG
GCCAGGAACCGTAAAAAGGCCGCGTTGCTGGCGTTTTTCCATAGGCTCCGCCCCCCTGAC
